>Addgene plasmid #163443 | NLS-tdTomato | addgene full sequence | sequence record 321654 | Addgene NGS Result
GATCTCGATCCCGCGAAATTAATACGACTCACTATAGGGAGACCACAACGGTTTCCCTCTAGAAATAATT
TTGTTTAACTTTAAGAAGGAGATATACATATGCGGGGTTCTCATCATCATCATCATCATGGTATGGCTAG
CATGACTGGTGGACAGCAAATGGGTCGGGATCTGTACGACGATGACGATAAGGATCCCGCCACCATGACT
GCTCCAAAGAAGAAGCGTAAGGTAATGGTGAGCAAGGGCGAGGAGGTCATCAAAGAGTTCATGCGCTTCA
AGGTGCGCATGGAGGGCTCCATGAACGGCCACGAGTTCGAGATCGAGGGCGAGGGCGAGGGCCGCCCCTA
CGAGGGCACCCAGACCGCCAAGCTGAAGGTGACCAAGGGCGGCCCCCTGCCCTTCGCCTGGGACATCCTG
TCCCCCCAGTTCATGTACGGCTCCAAGGCGTACGTGAAGCACCCCGCCGACATCCCCGATTACAAGAAGC
TGTCCTTCCCCGAGGGCTTCAAGTGGGAGCGCGTGATGAACTTCGAGGACGGCGGTCTGGTGACCGTGAC
CCAGGACTCCTCCCTGCAGGACGGCACGCTGATCTACAAGGTGAAGATGCGCGGCACCAACTTCCCCCCC
GACGGCCCCGTAATGCAGAAGAAGACCATGGGCTGGGAGGCCTCCACCGAGCGCCTGTACCCCCGCGACG
GCGTGCTGAAGGGCGAGATCCACCAGGCCCTGAAGCTGAAGGACGGCGGCCACTACCTGGTGGAGTTCAA
GACCATCTACATGGCCAAGAAGCCCGTGCAACTGCCCGGCTACTACTACGTGGACACCAAGCTGGACATC
ACCTCCCACAACGAGGACTACACCATCGTGGAACAGTACGAGCGCTCCGAGGGCCGCCACCACCTGTTCC
TGGGGCATGGCACCGGCAGCACCGGCAGCGGCAGCTCCGGCACCGCCTCCTCCGAGGACAACAACATGGC
CGTCATCAAAGAGTTCATGCGCTTCAAGGTGCGCATGGAGGGCTCCATGAACGGCCACGAGTTCGAGATC
GAGGGCGAGGGCGAGGGCCGCCCCTACGAGGGCACCCAGACCGCCAAGCTGAAGGTGACCAAGGGCGGCC
CCCTGCCCTTCGCCTGGGACATCCTGTCCCCCCAGTTCATGTACGGCTCCAAGGCGTACGTGAAGCACCC
CGCCGACATCCCCGATTACAAGAAGCTGTCCTTCCCCGAGGGCTTCAAGTGGGAGCGCGTGATGAACTTC
GAGGACGGCGGTCTGGTGACCGTGACCCAGGACTCCTCCCTGCAGGACGGCACGCTGATCTACAAGGTGA
AGATGCGCGGCACCAACTTCCCCCCCGACGGCCCCGTAATGCAGAAGAAGACCATGGGCTGGGAGGCCTC
CACCGAGCGCCTGTACCCCCGCGACGGCGTGCTGAAGGGCGAGATCCACCAGGCCCTGAAGCTGAAGGAC
GGCGGCCACTACCTGGTGGAGTTCAAGACCATCTACATGGCCAAGAAGCCCGTGCAACTGCCCGGCTACT
ACTACGTGGACACCAAGCTGGACATCACCTCCCACAACGAGGACTACACCATCGTGGAACAGTACGAGCG
CTCCGAGGGCCGCCACCACCTGTTCCTGTACGGCATGGACGAGCTGTACAAGTAAGAATTCGAAGCTTGA
TCCGGCTGCTAACAAAGCCCGAAAGGAAGCTGAGTTGGCTGCTGCCACCGCTGAGCAATAACTAGCATAA
CCCCTTGGGGCCTCTAAACGGGTCTTGAGGGGTTTTTTGCTGAAAGGAGGAACTATATCCGGATCTGGCG
TAATAGCGAAGAGGCCCGCACCGATCGCCCTTCCCAACAGTTGCGCAGCCTGAATGGCGAATGGG
[124 nt withheld, positions 1886-2009]
C
[91 nt withheld, positions 2011-2101]
A
[49 nt withheld, positions 2103-2151]
CCTTTGACGTTGGAGTCCACGTTCTTT
[37 nt withheld, positions 2179-2215]
ACCCTATCTCGGTCTATTCTTTTGATTTATAAGGGATTTTGCCGATTTCGGCCTATTGGTTAAAAAATGA
GCTGATTTAACAAAAATTTAACGCGAATTTTAACAAAATATTAACGCTTACAATTTAGGTGGCACTTTTC
GGGGAAATGTGCGCGGAACCCCTATTTGTTTATTTTTCTAAATACATTCAAATATGTATCCGCTCATGAG
ACAATAACCCTGATAAATGCTTCAATAATATTGAAAAAGGAAGAGTATGAGTATTCAACATTTCCGTGTC
GCCCTTATTCCCTTTTTTGCGGCATTTTGCCTTCCTGTTTTTGCTCACCCAGAAACGCTGGTGAAAGTAA
AAGATGCTGAAGATCAGTTGGGTGCACGAGTGGGTTACATCGAACTGGATCTCAACAGCGGTAAGATCCT
TGAGAGTTTTCGCCCCGAAGAACGTTTTCCAATGATGAGCACTTTTAAAGTTCTGCTATGTGGCGCGGTA
TTATCCCGTATTGACGCCGGGCAAGAGCAACTCGGTCGCCGCATACACTATTCTCAGAATGACTTGGTTG
AGTACTCACCAGTCACAGAAAAGCATCTTACGGATGGCATGACAGTAAGAGAATTATGCAGTGCTGCCAT
AACCATGAGTGATAACACTGCGGCCAACTTACTTCTGACAACGATCGGAGGACCGAAGGAGCTAACCGCT
TTTTTGCACAACATGGGGGATCATGTAACTCGCCTTGATCGTTGGGAACCGGAGCTGAATGAAGCCATAC
CAAACGACGAGCGTGACACCACGATGCCTGTAGCAATGGCAACAACGTTGCGCAAACTATTAACTGGCGA
ACTACTTACTCTAGCTTCCCGGCAACAATTAATAGACTGGATGGAGGCGGATAAAGTTGCAGGACCACTT
CTGCGCTCGGCCCTTCCGGCTGGCTGGTTTATTGCTGATAAATCTGGAGCCGGTGAGCGTGGGTCTCGCG
GTATCATTGCAGCACTGGGGCCAGATGGTAAGCCCTCCCGTATCGTAGTTATCTACACGACGGGGAGTCA
GGCAACTATGGATGAACGAAATAGACAGATCGCTGAGATAGGTGCCTCACTGATTAAGCATTGGTAACTG
TCAGACCAAGTTTACTCATATATACTTTAGATTGATTTAAAACTTCATTTTTAATTTAAAAGGATCTAGG
TGAAGATCCTTTTTGATAATCTCATGACCAAAATCCCTTAACGTGAGTTTTCGTTCCACTGAGCGTCAGA
CCCCGTAGAAAAGATCAAAGGATCTTCTTGAGATCCTTTTTTTCTGCGCGTAATCTGCTGCTTGCAAACA
AAAAAACCACCGCTACCAGCGGTGGTTTGTTTGCCGGATCAAGAGCTACCAACTCTTTTTCCGAAGGTAA
CTGGCTTCAGCAGAGCGCAGATACCAAATACTGTTCTTCTAGTGTAGCCGTAGTTAGGCCACCACTTCAA
GAACTCTGTAGCACCGCCTACATACCTCGCTCTGCTAATCCTGTTACCAGTGGCTGCTGCCAGTGGCGAT
AAGTCGTGTCTTACCGGGTTGGACTCAAGACGATAGTTACCGGATAAGGCGCAGCGGTCGGGCTGAACGG
GGGGTTCGTGCACACAGCCCAGCTTGGAGCGAACGACCTACACCGAACTGAGATACCTACAGCGTGAGCT
ATGAGAAAGCGCCACGCTTCCCGAAGGGAGAAAGGCGGACAGGTATCCGGTAAGCGGCAGGGTCGGAACA
GGAGAGCGCACGAGGGAGCTTCCAGGGGGAAACGCCTGGTATCTTTATAGTCCTGTCGGGTTTCGCCACC
TCTGACTTGAGCGTCGATTTTTGTGATGCTCGTCAGGGGGGCGGAGCCTATGGAAAAACGCCAGCAACGC
GGCCTTTTTACGGTTCCTGGCCTTTTGCTGGCCTTTTGCTCACATGTTCTTTCCTGCGTTATCCCCTGAT
TCTGTGGATAACCGTATTACCGCCTTTGAGTGAGCTGATACCGCTCGCCGCAGCCGAACGACCGAGCGCA
GCGAGTCAGTGAGCGAGGAAGCGGAAGAGCGCCCAATACGCAAACCGCCTCTCCCCGCGCGTTGGCCGAT
TCATTAATGCAG
Features (pLannotate 1.2.2; 14 found; start..end, strand, type, name):
     20..38      +  promoter       T7 promoter: promoter for bacteriophage T7 RNA polymerase
     70..92      +  RBS            RBS: efficient ribosome binding site from bacteriophage T7 gene 10 (Olins and Rangwala, 1989)
    112..132     +  CDS            capTEV™ (fragment): composite tag for in vivo biotinylation, TEV protease cleavage, and 6xHis tagging
    133..165     +  CDS            T7 tag (gene 10 leader): leader peptide from bacteriophage T7 gene 10 promotes efficient translation in E. coli
    169..192     +  CDS            Xpress™ tag: Xpress™ epitope tag, including an enterokinase recognition and cleavage site
    235..1662    +  CDS            tdTomato: tdTomato is a basic (constitutively fluorescent) orange fluorescent protein published in 2004, derived from Discosoma sp.. It is reported to be a somewhat slowly-maturing tandem dimer with low acid sensitivity.
   1685..1734    +  CDS            SET1 (fragment): solubility-enhancement tag derived from T7 phage gene 10B
   1742..1789    +  terminator     T7 terminator: transcription terminator for bacteriophage T7 RNA polymerase
   1815..1881    +  CDS            lacZα (fragment): LacZα fragment of β-galactosidase; lacZ fragment
   1886..2314    +  rep_origin     f1 ori (sequence partly withheld): f1 bacteriophage origin of replication; arrow indicates direction of (+) strand synthesis
   2367..2471    +  promoter       AmpR promoter: bla
   2472..3332    +  CDS            AmpR: β-lactamase; bla; confers resistance to ampicillin, carbenicillin, and related antibiotics
   3503..4091    +  rep_origin     ori: high-copy-number ColE1/pMB1/pBR322/pUC origin of replication
   4274..4327    +  CDS            lacI (fragment): lac repressor; lacI; The lac repressor binds to the lac operator to inhibit transcription in E. coli. This inhibition can be relieved by adding lactose or isopropyl-β-D-thiogalactopyranoside (IPTG).
