[The description below was written by a language model from this plasmid's Addgene catalogue record and pLannotate feature annotations shown in this document.]
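Description:
NLS-tdTomato is a bacterial expression plasmid built on a modified pRSETB backbone for producing recombinant, His-tagged tdTomato carrying an SV40 nuclear localization signal. The 4.3 kb plasmid is maintained at high copy in E. coli through a ColE1/pUC-type origin and selected with ampicillin via the β-lactamase gene under its own promoter. An f1 phage origin is also present, a standard pRSET feature that permits single-stranded DNA production. Short annotated fragments of lacZα and lacI appear to be backbone remnants rather than functional genes.

The expression cassette is driven by the bacteriophage T7 promoter, followed by the efficient T7 gene 10 ribosome binding site. The open reading frame begins with the usual pRSET N-terminal leader: a 6xHis stretch for metal-affinity purification (picked up by the annotation as a fragment of a composite tag), the T7 gene 10 leader peptide that promotes translation, and the Xpress epitope with its enterokinase cleavage site. This is fused to tdTomato, the tandem-dimer orange-red fluorescent protein derived from Discosoma, and the cassette ends at a T7 terminator. The SV40 NLS named in the catalogue entry is not annotated as a separate feature. The short unannotated gap between the Xpress tag and the tdTomato coding sequence is a plausible location, but the record does not confirm its position. The insert was assembled by Gibson cloning.

Because transcription depends on T7 RNA polymerase, protein production requires an E. coli host that supplies this enzyme. The depositor notes that expression is constitutive in such strains, without IPTG induction. The record does not state a downstream application. A purified fluorescent protein bearing an NLS would be suited to use as a nuclear import cargo or fluorescent tracer.
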