Addgene plasmid #163443: NLS-tdTomato
Purpose: Bacterial expression of His-tagged, SV40 NLS-tagged tdTomato in the modified pRSETB protein expression backbone
Depositing lab: Sanford Simon. Depositing organization: Rockefeller University.
Backbone
  Vector backbone: modified pRSETB
  Vector type: Bacterial Expression
Growth in bacteria
  Bacterial resistance: Ampicillin, 100 μg/mL
  Growth temperature: 37°C
  Growth strain: DH5alpha
  Copy number: High Copy
Gene/Insert
  Gene/Insert name: tdTomato
  Species: Other
  Promoter: T7
  Tag / fusion protein: 6xHis (N terminal on insert)
  Cloning method: Gibson Cloning
Terms and licenses: Academic/Nonprofit Terms; Industry Terms: Not Available to Industry
Depositor comments: E. coli expressing T7 polymerase necessary for fluorescent protein production. Expresses fluorescent protein constitutively. Do not add IPTG.
How to cite: NLS-tdTomato was a gift from Sanford Simon (Addgene plasmid # 163443 ; http://n2t.net/addgene:163443 ; RRID:Addgene_163443)
